>Addgene plasmid #45188 | pLenti-Arch-EEQ | depositor full sequence | sequence record 63107 | pLenti-Arch-EEQ sequence 10847 bps
GTCGACGGATCGGGAGATCTCCCGATCCCCTATGGTGCACTCTCAGTACAATCTGCTCTGATGCCGCATA
GTTAAGCCAGTATCTGCTCCCTGCTTGTGTGTTGGAGGTCGCTGAGTAGTGCGCGAGCAAAATTTAAGCT
ACAACAAGGCAAGGCTTGACCGACAATTGCATGAAGAATCTGCTTAGGGTTAGGCGTTTTGCGCTGCTTC
GCGATGTACGGGCCAGATATACGCGTTGACATTGATTATTGACTAGTTATTAATAGTAATCAATTACGGG
GTCATTAGTTCATAGCCCATATATGGAGTTCCGCGTTACATAACTTACGGTAAATGGCCCGCCTGGCTGA
CCGCCCAACGACCCCCGCCCATTGACGTCAATAATGACGTATGTTCCCATAGTAACGCCAATAGGGACTT
TCCATTGACGTCAATGGGTGGAGTATTTACGGTAAACTGCCCACTTGGCAGTACATCAAGTGTATCATAT
GCCAAGTACGCCCCCTATTGACGTCAATGACGGTAAATGGCCCGCCTGGCATTATGCCCAGTACATGACC
TTATGGGACTTTCCTACTTGGCAGTACATCTACGTATTAGTCATCGCTATTACCATGGTGATGCGGTTTT
GGCAGTACATCAATGGGCGTGGATAGCGGTTTGACTCACGGGGATTTCCAAGTCTCCACCCCATTGACGT
CAATGGGAGTTTGTTTTGGCACCAAAATCAACGGGACTTTCCAAAATGTCGTAACAACTCCGCCCCATTG
ACGCAAATGGGCGGTAGGCGTGTACGGTGGGAGGTCTATATAAGCAGCGCGTTTTGCCTGTACTGGGTCT
CTCTGGTTAGACCAGATCTGAGCCTGGGAGCTCTCTGGCTAACTAGGGAACCCACTGCTTAAGCCTCAAT
AAAGCTTGCCTTGAGTGCTTCAAGTAGTGTGTGCCCGTCTGTTGTGTGACTCTGGTAACTAGAGATCCCT
CAGACCCTTTTAGTCAGTGTGGAAAATCTCTAGCAGTGGCGCCCGAACAGGGACTTGAAAGCGAAAGGGA
AACCAGAGGAGCTCTCTCGACGCAGGACTCGGCTTGCTGAAGCGCGCACGGCAAGAGGCGAGGGGCGGCG
ACTGGTGAGTACGCCAAAAATTTTGACTAGCGGAGGCTAGAAGGAGAGAGATGGGTGCGAGAGCGTCAGT
ATTAAGCGGGGGAGAATTAGATCGCGATGGGAAAAAATTCGGTTAAGGCCAGGGGGAAAGAAAAAATATA
AATTAAAACATATAGTATGGGCAAGCAGGGAGCTAGAACGATTCGCAGTTAATCCTGGCCTGTTAGAAAC
ATCAGAAGGCTGTAGACAAATACTGGGACAGCTACAACCATCCCTTCAGACAGGATCAGAAGAACTTAGA
TCATTATATAATACAGTAGCAACCCTCTATTGTGTGCATCAAAGGATAGAGATAAAAGACACCAAGGAAG
CTTTAGACAAGATAGAGGAAGAGCAAAACAAAAGTAAGACCACCGCACAGCAAGCGGCCGCTGATCTTCA
GACCTGGAGGAGGAGATATGAGGGACAATTGGAGAAGTGAATTATATAAATATAAAGTAGTAAAAATTGA
ACCATTAGGAGTAGCACCCACCAAGGCAAAGAGAAGAGTGGTGCAGAGAGAAAAAAGAGCAGTGGGAATA
GGAGCTTTGTTCCTTGGGTTCTTGGGAGCAGCAGGAAGCACTATGGGCGCAGCGTCAATGACGCTGACGG
TACAGGCCAGACAATTATTGTCTGGTATAGTGCAGCAGCAGAACAATTTGCTGAGGGCTATTGAGGCGCA
ACAGCATCTGTTGCAACTCACAGTCTGGGGCATCAAGCAGCTCCAGGCAAGAATCCTGGCTGTGGAAAGA
TACCTAAAGGATCAACAGCTCCTGGGGATTTGGGGTTGCTCTGGAAAACTCATTTGCACCACTGCTGTGC
CTTGGAATGCTAGTTGGAGTAATAAATCTCTGGAACAGATTTGGAATCACACGACCTGGATGGAGTGGGA
CAGAGAAATTAACAATTACACAAGCTTAATACACTCCTTAATTGAAGAATCGCAAAACCAGCAAGAAAAG
AATGAACAAGAATTATTGGAATTAGATAAATGGGCAAGTTTGTGGAATTGGTTTAACATAACAAATTGGC
TGTGGTATATAAAATTATTCATAATGATAGTAGGAGGCTTGGTAGGTTTAAGAATAGTTTTTGCTGTACT
TTCTATAGTGAATAGAGTTAGGCAGGGATATTCACCATTATCGTTTCAGACCCACCTCCCAACCCCGAGG
GGACCCGACAGGCCCGAAGGAATAGAAGAAGAAGGTGGAGAGAGAGACAGAGACAGATCCATTCGATTAG
TGAACGGATCGGCACTGCGTGCGCCAATTCTGCAGACAAATGGCAGTATTCATCCACAATTTTAAAAGAA
AAGGGGGGATTGGGGGGTACAGTGCAGGGGAAAGAATAGTAGACATAATAGCAACAGACATACAAACTAA
AGAATTACAAAAACAAATTACAAAAATTCAAAATTTTCGGGTTTATTACAGGGACAGCAGAGATCCAGTT
TGGTTAATTAACATTATGGCCTTAGGTCACTTCATCTCCATGGGGTTCTTCTTCTGATTTTCTAGAAAAT
GAGATGGGGGTGCAGAGAGCTTCCTCAGTGACCTGCCCAGGGTCACATCAGAAATGTCAGAGCTAGAACT
TGAACTCAGATTACTAATCTTAAATTCCATGCCTTGGGGGCATGCAAGTACGATATACAGAAGGAGTGAA
CTCATTAGGGCAGATGACCAATGAGTTTAGGAAAGAAGAGTCCAGGGCAGGGTACATCTACACCACCCGC
CCAGCCCTGGGTGAGTCCAGCCACGTTCACCTCATTATAGTTGCCTCTCTCCAGTCCTACCTTGACGGGA
AGCACAAGCAGAAACTGGGACAGGAGCCCCAGGAGACCAAATCTTCATGGTCCCTCTGGGAGGATGGGTG
GGGAGAGCTGTGGCAGAGGCCTCAGGAGGGGCCCTGCTGCTCAGTGGTGACAGATAGGGGTGAGAAAGCA
GACAGAGTCATTCCGTCAGCATTCTGGGTCTGTTTGGTACTTCTTCTCACGCTAAGGTGGCGGTGTGATA
TGCACAATGGCTAAAAAGCAGGGAGAGCTGGAAAGAAACAAGGACAGAGACAGAGGCCAAGTCAACCAGA
CCAATTCCCAGAGGAAGCAAAGAAACCATTACAGAGACTACAAGGGGGAAGGGAAGGAGAGATGAATTAG
CTTCCCCTGTAAACCTTAGAACCCAGCTGTTGCCAGGGCAACGGGGCAATACCTGTCTCTTCAGAGGAGA
TGAAGTTGCCAGGGTAACTACATCCTGTCTTTCTCAAGGACCATCCCAGAATGTGGCACCCACTAGCCGT
TACCATAGCAACTGCCTCTTTGCCCCACTTAATCCCATCCCGTCTGTTAAAAGGGCCCTATAGTTGGAGG
TGGGGGAGGTAGGAAGAGCGATGATCACTTGTGGACTAAGTTTGTTCACATCCCCTTCTCCAACCCCCTC
AGTACATCACCCTGGGAGAACAAGGTCCACTTGCTTCTGGGCCCACACAGTCCTGCAGTATTGTGTATAT
AAGGCCAGGGCAACGGAGGAGCAGGTTTTGAAGTGAAAGGCAGGCAGGTGTTGGGGAGGCAGTTACCGGG
GCAACGGGAACAGGGCGTTTCGGAGGTGGTTGCCATGGGGACCTGGATGCTGACGAAGGCTCGCGAGGCT
GTGAGCAGCCACAGTGCCCTGCTCAGAAGCCCCAAGCTCGTCAATCAAGCTGGTTCTCCATTTGCACTCA
GGAGCACGGGCAGGCGAGTGGCCCCTAGTTCTGGGGGCAGCGGGGGATCCGCCACCATGGACCCCATCGC
TCTGCAGGCTGGTTACGACCTGCTGGGTGACGGCAGACCTGAAACTCTGTGGCTGGGCATCGGCACTCTG
CTGATGCTGATTGGAACCTTCTACTTTCTGGTCCGCGGATGGGGAGTCACCGATAAGGATGCCCGGGAAT
ATTACGCTGTGACTATCCTGGTGCCCGGAATCGCATCCGCCGCATATCTGTCTATGTTCTTTGGTATCGG
GCTTACTGAGGTGACCGTCGGGGGCGAAATGTTGGATATCTATTATGCCAGGTACGCCCAGTGGCTGTTT
ACCACCCCACTTCTGCTGCTGGAACTGGCCCTTCTCGCTAAGGTGGATCGGGTGACCATCGGCACCCTGG
TGGGTGTGGACGCCCTGATGATCGTCACTGGCCTCATCGGAGCCTTGAGCCACACGGCCATAGCCAGATA
CAGTTGGTGGTTGTTCTCTACAATTTGCATGATAGTGGTGCTCTATTTTCTGGCTACATCCCTGCGATCT
GCTGCAAAGGAGCGGGGCCCCGAGGTGGCATCTACCTTTAACACCCTGACAGCTCTGGTCTTGGTGCTGT
GGACCGCTTACCCTATCCTGTGGATCATAGGCACTGAGGGCGCTGGCGTGGTGGGCCTGGGCATCGAAAC
TCTGCTGTTTATGGTGTTGGACGTGACTGCCAAGGTCGGCTTTGGCTTTATCCTGTTGAGATCCCGGGCT
ATTCTGGGCGACACCGAGGCACCAGAACCCAGTGCCGGTGCCGATGTCAGTGCCGCCGACCGACCGGTAG
TAGCAGTGAGCAAGGCGGCCGCCAAGAGCAGGATCACCAGCGAGGGCGAGTACATCCCCCTGGACCAGAT
CGACATCAACGTGGTGAGCAAGGGCGAGGAGCTGTTCACCGGGGTGGTGCCCATCCTGGTCGAGCTGGAC
GGCGACGTAAACGGCCACAAGTTCAGCGTGTCCGGCGAGGGCGAGGGCGATGCCACCTACGGCAAGCTGA
CCCTGAAGTTCATCTGCACCACCGGCAAGCTGCCCGTGCCCTGGCCCACCCTCGTGACCACCTTCGGCTA
CGGCCTGCAGTGCTTCGCCCGCTACCCCGACCACATGAAGCAGCACGACTTCTTCAAGTCCGCCATGCCC
GAAGGCTACGTCCAGGAGCGCACCATCTTCTTCAAGGACGACGGCAACTACAAGACCCGCGCCGAGGTGA
AGTTCGAGGGCGACACCCTGGTGAACCGCATCGAGCTGAAGGGCATCGACTTCAAGGAGGACGGCAACAT
CCTGGGGCACAAGCTGGAGTACAACTACAACAGCCACAACGTCTATATCATGGCCGACAAGCAGAAGAAC
GGCATCAAGGTGAACTTCAAGATCCGCCACAACATCGAGGACGGCAGCGTGCAGCTCGCCGACCACTACC
AGCAGAACACCCCCATCGGCGACGGCCCCGTGCTGCTGCCCGACAACCACTACCTGAGCTACCAGTCCGC
CCTGAGCAAAGACCCCAACGAGAAGCGCGATCACATGGTCCTGCTGGAGTTCGTGACCGCCGCCGGGATC
ACTCTCGGCATGGACGAGCTGTACAAGTTCTGCTACGAGAACGAGGTGTAATGAGAATTCGATATCAAGC
TTATCGATAATCAACCTCTGGATTACAAAATTTGTGAAAGATTGACTGGTATTCTTAACTATGTTGCTCC
TTTTACGCTATGTGGATACGCTGCTTTAATGCCTTTGTATCATGCTATTGCTTCCCGTATGGCTTTCATT
TTCTCCTCCTTGTATAAATCCTGGTTGCTGTCTCTTTATGAGGAGTTGTGGCCCGTTGTCAGGCAACGTG
GCGTGGTGTGCACTGTGTTTGCTGACGCAACCCCCACTGGTTGGGGCATTGCCACCACCTGTCAGCTCCT
TTCCGGGACTTTCGCTTTCCCCCTCCCTATTGCCACGGCGGAACTCATCGCCGCCTGCCTTGCCCGCTGC
TGGACAGGGGCTCGGCTGTTGGGCACTGACAATTCCGTGGTGTTGTCGGGGAAATCATCGTCCTTTCCTT
GGCTGCTCGCCTGTGTTGCCACCTGGATTCTGCGCGGGACGTCCTTCTGCTACGTCCCTTCGGCCCTCAA
TCCAGCGGACCTTCCTTCCCGCGGCCTGCTGCCGGCTCTGCGGCCTCTTCCGCGTCTTCGCCTTCGCCCT
CAGACGAGTCGGATCTCCCTTTGGGCCGCCTCCCCGCATCGATACCGTCGACCTCGAGACCTAGAAAAAC
ATGGAGCAATCACAAGTAGCAATACAGCAGCTACCAATGCTGATTGTGCCTGGCTAGAAGCACAAGAGGA
GGAGGAGGTGGGTTTTCCAGTCACACCTCAGGTACCTTTAAGACCAATGACTTACAAGGCAGCTGTAGAT
CTTAGCCACTTTTTAAAAGAAAAGGGGGGACTGGAAGGGCTAATTCACTCCCAACGAAGACAAGATATCC
TTGATCTGTGGATCTACCACACACAAGGCTACTTCCCTGATTGGCAGAACTACACACCAGGGCCAGGGAT
CAGATATCCACTGACCTTTGGATGGTGCTACAAGCTAGTACCAGTTGAGCAAGAGAAGGTAGAAGAAGCC
AATGAAGGAGAGAACACCCGCTTGTTACACCCTGTGAGCCTGCATGGGATGGATGACCCGGAGAGAGAAG
TATTAGAGTGGAGGTTTGACAGCCGCCTAGCATTTCATCACATGGCCCGAGAGCTGCATCCGGACTGTAC
TGGGTCTCTCTGGTTAGACCAGATCTGAGCCTGGGAGCTCTCTGGCTAACTAGGGAACCCACTGCTTAAG
CCTCAATAAAGCTTGCCTTGAGTGCTTCAAGTAGTGTGTGCCCGTCTGTTGTGTGACTCTGGTAACTAGA
GATCCCTCAGACCCTTTTAGTCAGTGTGGAAAATCTCTAGCAGGGCCCGTTTAAACCCGCTGATCAGCCT
CGACTGTGCCTTCTAGTTGCCAGCCATCTGTTGTTTGCCCCTCCCCCGTGCCTTCCTTGACCCTGGAAGG
TGCCACTCCCACTGTCCTTTCCTAATAAAATGAGGAAATTGCATCGCATTGTCTGAGTAGGTGTCATTCT
ATTCTGGGGGGTGGGGTGGGGCAGGACAGCAAGGGGGAGGATTGGGAAGACAATAGCAGGCATGCTGGGG
ATGCGGTGGGCTCTATGGCTTCTGAGGCGGAAAGAACCAGCTGGGGCTCTAGGGGGTATCCCC
[124 nt withheld, positions 7134-7257]
C
[91 nt withheld, positions 7259-7349]
A
[49 nt withheld, positions 7351-7399]
CCTTTGACGTTGGAGTCCACGTTCTTT
[37 nt withheld, positions 7427-7463]
ACCCTATCTCGGTCTATTCTTTTGATTTATAAGGGATTTTGCCGATTTCGGCCTATTGGTTAAAAAATGA
GCTGATTTAACAAAAATTTAACGCGAATTAATTCTGTGGAATGTGTGTCAGTTAGGGTGTGGAAAGTCCC
CAGGCTCCCCAGCAGGCAGAAGTATGCAAAGCATGCATCTCAATTAGTCAGCAACCAGGTGTGGAAAGTC
CCCAGGCTCCCCAGCAGGCAGAAGTATGCAAAGCATGCATCTCAATTAGTCAGCAACCATAGTCCCGCCC
CTAACTCCGCCCATCCCGCCCCTAACTCCGCCCAGTTCCGCCCATTCTCCGCCCCATGGCTGACTAATTT
TTTTTATTTATGCAGAGGCCGAGGCCGCCTCTGCCTCTGAGCTATTCCAGAAGTAGTGAGGAGGCTTTTT
TGGAGGCCTAGGCTTTTGCAAAAAGCTCCCGGGAGCTTGTATATCCATTTTCGGATCTGATCAGCACGTG
TTGACAATTAATCATCGGCATAGTATATCGGCATAGTATAATACGACAAGGTGAGGAACTAAACCATGGC
CAAGTTGACCAGTGCCGTTCCGGTGCTCACCGCGCGCGACGTCGCCGGAGCGGTCGAGTTCTGGACCGAC
CGGCTCGGGTTCTCCCGGGACTTCGTGGAGGACGACTTCGCCGGTGTGGTCCGGGACGACGTGACCCTGT
TCATCAGCGCGGTCCAGGACCAGGTGGTGCCGGACAACACCCTGGCCTGGGTGTGGGTGCGCGGCCTGGA
CGAGCTGTACGCCGAGTGGTCGGAGGTCGTGTCCACGAACTTCCGGGACGCCTCCGGGCCGGCCATGACC
GAGATCGGCGAGCAGCCGTGGGGGCGGGAGTTCGCCCTGCGCGACCCGGCCGGCAACTGCGTGCACTTCG
TGGCCGAGGAGCAGGACTGACACGTGCTACGAGATTTCGATTCCACCGCCGCCTTCTATGAAAGGTTGGG
CTTCGGAATCGTTTTCCGGGACGCCGGCTGGATGATCCTCCAGCGCGGGGATCTCATGCTGGAGTTCTTC
GCCCACCCCAACTTGTTTATTGCAGCTTATAATGGTTACAAATAAAGCAATAGCATCACAAATTTCACAA
ATAAAGCATTTTTTTCACTGCATTCTAGTTGTGGTTTGTCCAAACTCATCAATGTATCTTATCATGTCTG
TATACCGTCGACCTCTAGCTAGAGCTTGGCGTAATCATGGTCATAGCTGTTTCCTGTGTGAAATTGTTAT
CCGCTCACAATTCCACACAACATACGAGCCGGAAGCATAAAGTGTAAAGCCTGGGGTGCCTAATGAGTGA
GCTAACTCACATTAATTGCGTTGCGCTCACTGCCCGCTTTCCAGTCGGGAAACCTGTCGTGCCAGCTGCA
TTAATGAATCGGCCAACGCGCGGGGAGAGGCGGTTTGCGTATTGGGCGCTCTTCCGCTTCCTCGCTCACT
GACTCGCTGCGCTCGGTCGTTCGGCTGCGGCGAGCGGTATCAGCTCACTCAAAGGCGGTAATACGGTTAT
CCACAGAATCAGGGGATAACGCAGGAAAGAACATGTGAGCAAAAGGCCAGCAAAAGGCCAGGAACCGTAA
AAAGGCCGCGTTGCTGGCGTTTTTCCATAGGCTCCGCCCCCCTGACGAGCATCACAAAAATCGACGCTCA
AGTCAGAGGTGGCGAAACCCGACAGGACTATAAAGATACCAGGCGTTTCCCCCTGGAAGCTCCCTCGTGC
GCTCTCCTGTTCCGACCCTGCCGCTTACCGGATACCTGTCCGCCTTTCTCCCTTCGGGAAGCGTGGCGCT
TTCTCATAGCTCACGCTGTAGGTATCTCAGTTCGGTGTAGGTCGTTCGCTCCAAGCTGGGCTGTGTGCAC
GAACCCCCCGTTCAGCCCGACCGCTGCGCCTTATCCGGTAACTATCGTCTTGAGTCCAACCCGGTAAGAC
ACGACTTATCGCCACTGGCAGCAGCCACTGGTAACAGGATTAGCAGAGCGAGGTATGTAGGCGGTGCTAC
AGAGTTCTTGAAGTGGTGGCCTAACTACGGCTACACTAGAAGAACAGTATTTGGTATCTGCGCTCTGCTG
AAGCCAGTTACCTTCGGAAAAAGAGTTGGTAGCTCTTGATCCGGCAAACAAACCACCGCTGGTAGCGGTG
GTTTTTTTGTTTGCAAGCAGCAGATTACGCGCAGAAAAAAAGGATCTCAAGAAGATCCTTTGATCTTTTC
TACGGGGTCTGACGCTCAGTGGAACGAAAACTCACGTTAAGGGATTTTGGTCATGAGATTATCAAAAAGG
ATCTTCACCTAGATCCTTTTAAATTAAAAATGAAGTTTTAAATCAATCTAAAGTATATATGAGTAAACTT
GGTCTGACAGTTACCAATGCTTAATCAGTGAGGCACCTATCTCAGCGATCTGTCTATTTCGTTCATCCAT
AGTTGCCTGACTCCCCGTCGTGTAGATAACTACGATACGGGAGGGCTTACCATCTGGCCCCAGTGCTGCA
ATGATACCGCGAGACCCACGCTCACCGGCTCCAGATTTATCAGCAATAAACCAGCCAGCCGGAAGGGCCG
AGCGCAGAAGTGGTCCTGCAACTTTATCCGCCTCCATCCAGTCTATTAATTGTTGCCGGGAAGCTAGAGT
AAGTAGTTCGCCAGTTAATAGTTTGCGCAACGTTGTTGCCATTGCTACAGGCATCGTGGTGTCACGCTCG
TCGTTTGGTATGGCTTCATTCAGCTCCGGTTCCCAACGATCAAGGCGAGTTACATGATCCCCCATGTTGT
GCAAAAAAGCGGTTAGCTCCTTCGGTCCTCCGATCGTTGTCAGAAGTAAGTTGGCCGCAGTGTTATCACT
CATGGTTATGGCAGCACTGCATAATTCTCTTACTGTCATGCCATCCGTAAGATGCTTTTCTGTGACTGGT
GAGTACTCAACCAAGTCATTCTGAGAATAGTGTATGCGGCGACCGAGTTGCTCTTGCCCGGCGTCAATAC
GGGATAATACCGCGCCACATAGCAGAACTTTAAAAGTGCTCATCATTGGAAAACGTTCTTCGGGGCGAAA
ACTCTCAAGGATCTTACCGCTGTTGAGATCCAGTTCGATGTAACCCACTCGTGCACCCAACTGATCTTCA
GCATCTTTTACTTTCACCAGCGTTTCTGGGTGAGCAAAAACAGGAAGGCAAAATGCCGCAAAAAAGGGAA
TAAGGGCGACACGGAAATGTTGAATACTCATACTCTTCCTTTTTCAATATTATTGAAGCATTTATCAGGG
TTATTGTCTCATGAGCGGATACATATTTGAATGTATTTAGAAAAATAAACAAATAGGGGTTCCGCGCACA
TTTCCCCGAAAAGTGCCACCTGAC
Features (pLannotate 1.2.2; 32 found; start..end, strand, type, name):
     31..83      -  misc_feature   bom (fragment): basis of mobility region from pBR322
    238..617     +  enhancer       CMV enhancer: human cytomegalovirus immediate early enhancer
    618..817     +  promoter       CMV promoter: human cytomegalovirus (CMV) immediate early promoter
    835..1015    +  LTR            5' LTR (truncated): truncated 5' long terminal repeat (LTR) from HIV-1
   1062..1187    +  misc_feature   HIV-1 Ψ: packaging signal of human immunodeficiency virus type 1
   1171..1534    +  CDS            HIV-1 gag (fragment): gag protein from human immunodeficiency virus 1; gag
   1680..1913    +  misc_feature   RRE: The Rev response element (RRE) of HIV-1 allows for Rev-dependent mRNA export from the nucleus to the cytoplasm.
   2290..2390    +  CDS            Rev (fragment): human immunodeficiency virus 1 (HIV-1) Rev protein; rev; enhances nuclear export of unspliced and incompletely spliced viral mRNAs
   2440..2557    +  misc_feature   cPPT/CTS: central polypurine tract and central termination sequence of HIV-1
   2602..3891    +  promoter       CaMKII promoter: promoter for the mouse calcium/calmodulin-dependent kinase II α subunit
   3907..4680    +  CDS            Arch: light-driven proton pump archaerhodopsin-3 from Halorubrum sodomense (Chow et al., 2010)
   4714..4773    +  CDS            KCNJ2 (fragment): KCNJ2_HUMAN - Also known as IRK1. Experimental evidence at protein level: Swiss-Prot protein existence level 1. Probably participates in establishing action potential waveform and excitability of neuronal and muscle tissues. Inward rectifier potassium channels are characterized by a greater tendency to allow potassium to flow into the cell rather than out of it. Their voltage dependence is regulated by the concentration of extracellular potassium; as external potassium is raised, the voltage range of the channel opening shifts to more positive voltages. The inward rectification is mainly due t
   4772..5488    +  CDS            EYFP: enhanced YFP mammalian codon-optimized
   5515..5539    +  misc_feature   MCS (fragment): pBluescript multiple cloning site
   5539..6127    +  misc_feature   WPRE: woodchuck hepatitis virus posttranscriptional regulatory element
   6064..6645    +  CDS            nef (fragment): NEF_HV1H2 - Experimental evidence at protein level: Swiss-Prot protein existence level 1. Extracellular Nef protein targets CD4(+) T-lymphocytes for apoptosis by interacting with CXCR4 surface receptors. From Human immunodeficiency virus type 1 group M subtype B (isolate HXB2) (HIV-1).
   6652..6832    +  LTR            5' LTR (truncated): truncated 5' long terminal repeat (LTR) from HIV-1
   6864..7088    +  polyA_signal   bGH poly(A) signal: bovine growth hormone polyadenylation signal
   7092..7113    +  promoter       SV40 promoter (fragment): SV40 enhancer and early promoter
   7134..7562    +  rep_origin     f1 ori (sequence partly withheld): f1 bacteriophage origin of replication; arrow indicates direction of (+) strand synthesis
   7576..7905    +  promoter       SV40 promoter: SV40 enhancer and early promoter
   7953..8000    +  promoter       EM7 promoter: synthetic bacterial promoter&nbsp
   8019..8393    +  CDS            BleoR: antibiotic-binding protein; Sh ble from Streptoalloteichus hindustanus; confers resistance to bleomycin, phleomycin, and Zeocin™
   8403..8528    +  CDS            ble (fragment): BLE_KLEPN - Experimental evidence at protein level: Swiss-Prot protein existence level 1. Binding protein with a strong affinity to the bleomycin family of antibiotics. Binds to CL990; an antimitotic-antibiotic compound. From Klebsiella pneumoniae.
   8523..8644    +  polyA_signal   SV40 poly(A) signal: SV40 polyadenylation signal
   8715..8737    -  protein_bind   lac operator (fragment): The lac repressor binds to the lac operator to inhibit transcription in E. coli. This inhibition can be relieved by adding lactose or isopropyl-β-D-thiogalactopyranoside (IPTG). lac repressor encoded by lacI
   8741..8771    -  promoter       lac promoter: promoter for the E. coli lac operon
   8786..8807    -  protein_bind   CAP binding site: CAP binding activates transcription in the presence of cAMP. E. coli catabolite activator protein
   8820..8912    -  CDS            lacI (fragment): lac repressor; lacI; The lac repressor binds to the lac operator to inhibit transcription in E. coli. This inhibition can be relieved by adding lactose or isopropyl-β-D-thiogalactopyranoside (IPTG).
   9095..9683    -  rep_origin     ori: high-copy-number ColE1/pMB1/pBR322/pUC origin of replication
   9854..10714   -  CDS            AmpR: β-lactamase; bla; confers resistance to ampicillin, carbenicillin, and related antibiotics
  10715..10819   -  promoter       AmpR promoter: bla
