[The description below was written by a language model from this plasmid's Addgene catalogue record and pLannotate feature annotations shown in this document.]
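Description:
pLenti-Arch-EEQ is an HIV-1-based lentiviral transfer plasmid for mammalian expression of a genetically encoded voltage indicator. It was built on the pLenti-CaMKIIa-eArch 3.0-EYFP backbone. In bacteria it replicates from a high-copy ColE1/pUC-type origin and is selected with ampicillin through the bla gene. An f1 origin is also present, along with an SV40/EM7-driven BleoR cassette that lies outside the proviral region. The catalogue gives a total size of about 10.8 kb, and the depositor's full sequence is slightly longer than that figure.

The viral genome is transcribed from a CMV enhancer/promoter fused to a truncated 5' LTR, an arrangement that usually makes packaging Tat-independent. Downstream are the Ψ packaging signal with a gag fragment, the Rev response element and the cPPT/CTS. The region ends in a second LTR, which the annotation software labels as a truncated 5' LTR, followed by a bGH polyadenylation signal.

Between these elements, the mouse CaMKIIα promoter, commonly used to favour expression in excitatory neurons, drives archaerhodopsin-3 from Halorubrum sodomense carrying the D95Q and D106E substitutions (Arch-EEQ). The opsin is joined through a short KCNJ2 (Kir2.1)-derived segment to a C-terminal EYFP. In the eArch 3.0 design such a segment serves as a membrane trafficking signal. A WPRE follows the fusion to enhance transcript stability and expression. The insert sits between retained BamHI and EcoRI sites.

According to the record, Arch-EEQ reports membrane voltage through its fluorescence, with faster kinetics and a greater dynamic range than the earlier Arch-D95N sensor. The EYFP fusion provides an independent marker of expression and localisation. The construct suits direct transfection or lentiviral delivery for optical voltage recording in neurons.
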