Addgene plasmid #45188: pLenti-Arch-EEQ
Purpose: Arch voltage indicator with double mutations D95Q-D106E (Arch-EEQ), with faster kinetics and greater fluorescence dynamic range than Arch-D95N
Depositing lab: Mark Schnitzer. Depositing organization: Stanford University. Publication: Enhanced Archaerhodopsin Fluorescent Protein Voltage Indicators. Gong Y, Li JZ, Schnitzer MJ. PLoS One. 2013 Jun 19;8(6):e66959. 10.1371/journal.pone.0066959 PubMed 23840563.
Backbone
  Vector backbone: pLenti-CaMKIIa-eArch 3.0-EYFP (Addgene plasmid# 35514)
  Backbone manufacturer: Karl Deisseroth
  Backbone size w/o insert (bp): 9239
  Total vector size (bp): 10793
  Vector type: Mammalian Expression, Lentiviral
Growth in bacteria
  Bacterial resistance: Ampicillin, 100 μg/mL
  Growth temperature: 37°C
  Growth strain: Stbl3
  Growth instructions: Use Amp at 50ug/mL
  Copy number: High Copy
Gene/Insert
  Gene/Insert name: enhanced Archaerhodopsin (alt name: Arch-EEQ)
  Species: Synthetic; H. sodomense
  Insert size (bp): 1554
  Mutation: D95Q, D106E
  Promoter: CamKIIa
  Tag / fusion protein: eYFP (C terminal on insert)
  Cloning method: Restriction Enzyme; 5′ cloning site BamHI (not destroyed); 3′ cloning site EcoRI (not destroyed)
  Sequencing primers: 5′ ctgacgaaggctcgcgaggc; 3′ gccatacgggaagcaatagcatg
Terms and licenses: Academic/Nonprofit Terms; Industry Terms: Not Available to Industry
How to cite: pLenti-Arch-EEQ was a gift from Mark Schnitzer (Addgene plasmid # 45188 ; http://n2t.net/addgene:45188 ; RRID:Addgene_45188)
