>Addgene plasmid #45188 | pLenti-Arch-EEQ | addgene partial sequence | sequence record 66982 | EGFP-N 5'-CGTCGCCGTCCAGCTCGACCAG-3'
CCTTGCTCACCACGTTGATGTCGATCTGGTCCAGGGGGATGTACTCGCCCTCGCTGGTGATCCTGCTCTT
GGCGGCCGCCTTGCTCACTGCTACTACCGGTCGGTCGGCGGCACTGACATCGGCACCGGCACTGGGTTCT
GGTGCCTCGGTGTCGCCCAGAATAGCCCGGGATCTCAACAGGATAAAGCCAAAGCCGACCTTGGCAGTCA
CGTCCAACACCATAAACAGCAGAGTTTCGATGCCCAGGCCCACCACGCCAGCGCCCTCAGTGCCTATGAT
CCACAGGATAGGGTAAGCGGTCCACAGCACCAAGACCAGAGCTGTCAGGGTGTTAAAGGTAGATGCCACC
TCGGGGCCCCGCTCCTTTGCAGCAGATCGCAGGGATGTAGCCAGAAAATAGAGCACCACTATCATGCAAA
TTGTAGAGAACAACCACCAACTGTATCTGGCTATGGCCGTGTGGCTCAAGGCTCCGATGAGGCCAGTGAC
GATCATCAGGGCGTCCACACCCACCAGGGTGCCGATGGTCACCCGATCCACCTTAGCGAGAAGGGCCAGT
TCCAGCAGCAGAAGTGGGGTGGTAAACAGCCACTGGGCGTACCTGGCATAATAGATATCCAACATTTCGC
CCCCGACGGTCACCTCAGTAAGCCCGATACCAAAGAACATAGACAGATATGCGGCGGATGCGATTCCGGG
CACCAGGATAGTCACAGCGTAATATTCCCGGGCATCCTTATCGGTGACTCCCCATCC
