>Addgene plasmid #45188 | pLenti-Arch-EEQ | addgene partial sequence | sequence record 67178 | mCaMKIIapro-F 5'-gcctctttgccccacttaat-3'
TTGAGGTGGGGGAGGTAGGAAGAGCGATGATCACTTGTGGACTAAGTTTGTTCGCATCCCCTTCTCCAAC
CCCCTCAGTACATCACCCTGGGGGAACAGGGTCCACTTGCTCCTGGGCCCACACAGTCCTGCAGTATTGT
GTATATAAGGCCAGGGCAAAGAGGAGCAGGTTTTAAAGTGAAAGGCAGGCAGGTGTTGGGGAGGCAGTTA
CCGGGGCAACGGGAACAGGGCGTTTCGGAGGTGGTTGCCATGGGGACCTGGATGCTGACGAAGGCTCGCG
AGGCTGTGAGCAGCCACAGTGCCCTGCTCAGAAGCCCCAAGCTCGTCAGTCAAGCCGGTTCTCCGTTTGC
ACTCAGGAGCACGGGCAGGCGAGTGGCCCCTAGTTCTGGGGGCAGCGGGGGATCCGCCACCATGGACCCC
ATCGCTCTGCAGGCTGGTTACGACCTGCTGGGTGACGGCAGACCTGAAACTCTGTGGCTGGGCATCGGCA
CTCTGCTGATGCTGATTGGAACCTTCTACTTTCTGGTCCGCGGATGGGGAGTCACCGATAAGGATGCCCG
GGAATATTACGCTGTGACTATCCTGGTGCCCGGAATCGCATCCGCCGCATATCTGTCTATGTTCTTTGGT
ATCGGGCTTACTGAGGTGACCGTCGGGGGCGAAATGTTGGATATCTATTATGCCAGGTACGCCCAGTGGC
TGTTTACCACCCCACTTCTGCTGCTGGAACTGGCCCTTCTCGCTAAGGTGGATCGGGTGACCATCGGCAC
CCTGGTGGGTGTGGACGC
