>Addgene plasmid #45188 | pLenti-Arch-EEQ | addgene partial sequence | sequence record 67180 | WPRE-R 5'-CATAGCGTAAAAGGAGCAACA-3'
AATTTTGTAATCCAGAGGTTGATTATCGATAAGCTTGATATCGAATTCTCATTACACCTCGTTCTCGTAG
CAGAACTTGTACAGCTCGTCCATGCCGAGAGTGATCCCGGCGGCGGTCACGAACTCCAGCAGGACCATGT
GATCGCGCTTCTCGTTGGGGTCTTTGCTCAGGGCGGACTGGTAGCTCAGGTAGTGGTTGTCGGGCAGCAG
CACGGGGCCGTCGCCGATGGGGGTGTTCTGCTGGTAGTGGTCGGCGAGCTGCACGCTGCCGTCCTCGATG
TTGTGGCGGATCTTGAAGTTCACCTTGATGCCGTTCTTCTGCTTGTCGGCCATGATATAGACGTTGTGGC
TGTTGTAGTTGTACTCCAGCTTGTGCCCCAGGATGTTGCCGTCCTCCTTGAAGTCGATGCCCTTCAGCTC
GATGCGGTTCACCAGGGTGTCGCCCTCGAACTTCACCTCGGCGCGGGTCTTGTAGTTGCCGTCGTCCTTG
AAGAAGATGGTGCGCTCCTGGACGTAGCCTTCGGGCATGGCGGACTTGAAGAAGTCGTGCTGCTTCATGT
GGTCGGGGTAGCGGGCGAAGCACTGCAGGCCGTAGCCGAAGGTGGTCACGAGGGTGGGCCAGGGCACGGG
CAGCTTGCCGGTGGTGCAGATGAACTTCAGGGTCAGCTTGCCGTAGGTGGCATCGCCCTCGCCCTCGCCG
GACACGCTGAACTTGTGGCCGTTTACGTCGCCGTCCAGCTCGACCAGGATGGGCACCACCCCGGTGAACA
GCTCCTCGCCCTTGCTCACCACGTTGATGTCGATCTGGTCCA
